Addgene plasmid #11747: pCMV5B-Flag-Smurf2 C716A
Depositing lab: Jeff Wrana. Depositing organization: Sinai Health System. Publication: Smad7 binds to Smurf2 to form an E3 ubiquitin ligase that targets the TGF beta receptor for degradation. Kavsak P, Rasmussen RK, Causing CG, Bonni S, Zhu H, Thomsen GH, Wrana JL. Mol Cell. 2000 Dec . 6(6):1365-75. 10.1016/S1097-2765(00)00134-9 PubMed 11163210.
Backbone
  Vector backbone: pCMV5B
  Backbone size w/o insert (bp): 4700
  Vector type: Mammalian Expression
Growth in bacteria
  Bacterial resistance: Ampicillin, 100 μg/mL
  Growth temperature: 37°C
  Growth strain: DH5alpha
  Copy number: High Copy
Gene/Insert
  Gene/Insert name: SMURF2
  Species: H. sapiens (human)
  Insert size (bp): 2300
  Mutation: C716A: catalytically inactive
  Entrez Gene: SMURF2
  Tag / fusion protein: Flag (N terminal on insert)
  Cloning method: Restriction Enzyme; 5′ cloning site ClaI (not destroyed); 3′ cloning site XbaI (not destroyed)
  Sequencing primers: 5′ CMV-F
Terms and licenses: Academic/Nonprofit Terms; Industry Terms
How to cite: pCMV5B-Flag-Smurf2 C716A was a gift from Jeff Wrana (Addgene plasmid # 11747 ; http://n2t.net/addgene:11747 ; RRID:Addgene_11747)
