[The description below was written by a language model from this plasmid's Addgene catalogue record and pLannotate feature annotations shown in this document.]
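Description:
pCMV5B-Flag-Smurf2 C716A is a mammalian expression plasmid built on the pCMV5B backbone (about 4.7 kb) carrying a roughly 2.3 kb human SMURF2 coding sequence; the sequenced construct totals about 6.9 kb. It is propagated in E. coli as a high-copy plasmid through a ColE1/pUC-type origin and selected with ampicillin via the β-lactamase gene and its native promoter. The backbone also contains an f1 phage origin, which permits single-stranded DNA production. Remnants of a lac cloning region (lac promoter and operator, CAP site, lacI and lacZα fragments) and a T7 promoter are also present and play no part in mammalian expression. An SV40 enhancer/early promoter fragment with the SV40 origin allows episomal replication in cells that supply large T antigen. No mammalian selection marker is annotated, which suggests the plasmid is suited mainly to transient transfection.

The expression cassette consists of the human cytomegalovirus immediate-early enhancer and promoter, an N-terminal FLAG epitope, the SMURF2 open reading frame cloned between ClaI and XbaI sites, and the human growth hormone polyadenylation signal. SMURF2 is a HECT-domain E3 ubiquitin ligase, and the C716A substitution is recorded as rendering it catalytically inactive. In HECT-type ligases the active-site cysteine forms the ubiquitin thioester intermediate. The FLAG tag allows detection and immunoprecipitation of the expressed protein. The associated publication describes Smad7 recruiting Smurf2 to target the TGF-β receptor for degradation, so this construct serves as a ligase-dead control alongside wild-type Smurf2. It can be used to separate effects of binding from effects of ubiquitination in studies of TGF-β signalling and receptor turnover.
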