Features (pLannotate 1.2.2; 18 found; start..end, strand, type, name):
    100..171     +  promoter       SV40 promoter (fragment): SV40 enhancer and early promoter
    172..243     +  promoter       SV40 promoter (fragment): SV40 enhancer and early promoter
    247..381     +  rep_origin     SV40 ori: SV40 origin of replication
    434..452     -  promoter       T7 promoter: promoter for bacteriophage T7 RNA polymerase
    490..506     -  protein_bind   lac operator: The lac repressor binds to the lac operator to inhibit transcription in E. coli. This inhibition can be relieved by adding lactose or isopropyl-β-D-thiogalactopyranoside (IPTG). lac repressor encoded by lacI
    514..544     -  promoter       lac promoter: promoter for the E. coli lac operon
    559..580     -  protein_bind   CAP binding site: CAP binding activates transcription in the presence of cAMP. E. coli catabolite activator protein
    593..685     -  CDS            lacI (fragment): lac repressor; lacI; The lac repressor binds to the lac operator to inhibit transcription in E. coli. This inhibition can be relieved by adding lactose or isopropyl-β-D-thiogalactopyranoside (IPTG).
    868..1456    -  rep_origin     ori: high-copy-number ColE1/pMB1/pBR322/pUC origin of replication
   1627..2487    -  CDS            AmpR: β-lactamase; bla; confers resistance to ampicillin, carbenicillin, and related antibiotics
   2488..2592    -  promoter       AmpR promoter: bla
   2619..3047    +  rep_origin     f1 ori (sequence partly withheld): f1 bacteriophage origin of replication; arrow indicates direction of (+) strand synthesis
   3078..3232    -  CDS            lacZα (fragment): LacZα fragment of β-galactosidase; lacZ fragment
   3392..3771    +  enhancer       CMV enhancer: human cytomegalovirus immediate early enhancer
   3773..3972    +  promoter       CMV promoter: human cytomegalovirus (CMV) immediate early promoter
   4030..4050    +  CDS            FLAG (fragment): FLAG® epitope tag, followed by an enterokinase cleavage site
   4060..6300    +  CDS            SMURF2: SMUF2_HUMAN - Experimental evidence at protein level: Swiss-Prot protein existence level 1. (Microbial infection) In case of filoviruses Ebola/EBOV and Marburg/MARV infection, the complex formed by viral matrix protein VP40 and SMURF2 facilitates virus budding. From Homo sapiens (Human).
   6316..58      +  polyA_signal   hGH poly(A) signal (across the origin): human growth hormone polyadenylation signal
>Addgene plasmid #11747 | pCMV5B-Flag-Smurf2 C716A | addgene full sequence | sequence record 239412 | Addgene NGS Result
GCTTGCTTGGCACTGTCCTCTCATGCGTTGGGTCCACTCAGTAGATGCCTGTTGAATTGGGTACGCGGCC
AGCTTGGCTGTGGAATGTGTGTCAGTTAGGGTGTGGAAAGTCCCCAGGCTCCCCAGCAGGCAGAAGTATG
CAAAGCATGCATCTCAATTAGTCAGCAACCAGGTGTGGAAAGTCCCCAGGCTCCCCAGCAGGCAGAAGTA
TGCAAAGCATGCATCTCAATTAGTCAGCAACCATAGTCCCGCCCCTAACTCCGCCCAGTTCCGCCCATTC
TCCGCCCCATGGCTGACTAATTTTTTTTATTTATGCAGAGGCCGAGGCCGCCTCGGCCTCTGAGCTATTC
CAGAAGTAGTGAGGAGGCTTTTTTGGAGGCCTAGGCTTTTGCAAAAAGCTCCTCGAGGAACTGAAAAACC
AGAAAGTTAATTCCCTATAGTGAGTCGTATTAAATTCGTAATCATGTCATAGCTGTTTCCTGTGTGAAAT
TGTTATCCGCTCACAATTCCACACAACATACGAGCCGGAAGCATAAAGTGTAAAGCCTGGGGTGCCTAAT
GAGTGAGCTAACTCACATTAATTGCGTTGCGCTCACTGCCCGCTTTCCAGTCGGGAAACCTGTCGTGCCA
GCTGCATTAATGAATCGGCCAACGCGCGGGGAGAGGCGGTTTGCGTATTGGGCGCTCTTCCGCTTCCTCG
CTCACTGACTCGCTGCGCTCGGTCGTTCGGCTGCGGCGAGCGGTATCAGCTCACTCAAAGGCGGTAATAC
GGTTATCCACAGAATCAGGGGATAACGCAGGAAAGAACATGTGAGCAAAAGGCCAGCAAAAGGCCAGGAA
CCGTAAAAAGGCCGCGTTGCTGGCGTTTTTCCATAGGCTCCGCCCCCCTGACGAGCATCACAAAAATCGA
CGCTCAAGTCAGAGGTGGCGAAACCCGACAGGACTATAAAGATACCAGGCGTTTCCCCCTGGAAGCTCCC
TCGTGCGCTCTCCTGTTCCGACCCTGCCGCTTACCGGATACCTGTCCGCCTTTCTCCCTTCGGGAAGCGT
GGCGCTTTCTCATAGCTCACGCTGTAGGTATCTCAGTTCGGTGTAGGTCGTTCGCTCCAAGCTGGGCTGT
GTGCACGAACCCCCCGTTCAGCCCGACCGCTGCGCCTTATCCGGTAACTATCGTCTTGAGTCCAACCCGG
TAAGACACGACTTATCGCCACTGGCAGCAGCCACTGGTAACAGGATTAGCAGAGCGAGGTATGTAGGCGG
TGCTACAGAGTTCTTGAAGTGGTGGCCTAACTACGGCTACACTAGAAGAACAGTATTTGGTATCTGCGCT
CTGCTGAAGCCAGTTACCTTCGGAAAAAGAGTTGGTAGCTCTTGATCCGGCAAACAAACCACCGCTGGTA
GCGGTGGTTTTTTTGTTTGCAAGCAGCAGATTACGCGCAGAAAAAAAGGATCTCAAGAAGATCCTTTGAT
CTTTTCTACGGGGTCTGACGCTCAGTGGAACGAAAACTCACGTTAAGGGATTTTGGTCATGAGATTATCA
AAAAGGATCTTCACCTAGATCCTTTTAAATTAAAAATGAAGTTTTAAATCAATCTAAAGTATATATGAGT
AAACTTGGTCTGACAGTTACCAATGCTTAATCAGTGAGGCACCTATCTCAGCGATCTGTCTATTTCGTTC
ATCCATAGTTGCCTGACTCCCCGTCGTGTAGATAACTACGATACGGGAGGGCTTACCATCTGGCCCCAGT
GCTGCAATGATACCGCGAGACCCACGCTCACCGGCTCCAGATTTATCAGCAATAAACCAGCCAGCCGGAA
GGGCCGAGCGCAGAAGTGGTCCTGCAACTTTATCCGCCTCCATCCAGTCTATTAATTGTTGCCGGGAAGC
TAGAGTAAGTAGTTCGCCAGTTAATAGTTTGCGCAACGTTGTTGCCATTGCTACAGGCATCGTGGTGTCA
CGCTCGTCGTTTGGTATGGCTTCATTCAGCTCCGGTTCCCAACGATCAAGGCGAGTTACATGATCCCCCA
TGTTGTGCAAAAAAGCGGTTAGCTCCTTCGGTCCTCCGATCGTTGTCAGAAGTAAGTTGGCCGCAGTGTT
ATCACTCATGGTTATGGCAGCACTGCATAATTCTCTTACTGTCATGCCATCCGTAAGATGCTTTTCTGTG
ACTGGTGAGTACTCAACCAAGTCATTCTGAGAATAGTGTATGCGGCGACCGAGTTGCTCTTGCCCGGCGT
CAATACGGGATAATACCGCGCCACATAGCAGAACTTTAAAAGTGCTCATCATTGGAAAACGTTCTTCGGG
GCGAAAACTCTCAAGGATCTTACCGCTGTTGAGATCCAGTTCGATGTAACCCACTCGTGCACCCAACTGA
TCTTCAGCATCTTTTACTTTCACCAGCGTTTCTGGGTGAGCAAAAACAGGAAGGCAAAATGCCGCAAAAA
AGGGAATAAGGGCGACACGGAAATGTTGAATACTCATACTCTTCCTTTTTCAATATTATTGAAGCATTTA
TCAGGGTTATTGTCTCATGAGCGGATACATATTTGAATGTATTTAGAAAAATAAACAAATAGGGGTTCCG
CGCACATTTCCCCGAAAAGTGCCACCTG
[124 nt withheld, positions 2619-2742]
C
[91 nt withheld, positions 2744-2834]
A
[49 nt withheld, positions 2836-2884]
CCTTTGACGTTGGAGTCCACGTTCTTT
[37 nt withheld, positions 2912-2948]
ACCCTATCTCGGTCTATTCTTTTGATTTATAAGGGATTTTGCCGATTTCGGCCTATTGGTTAAAAAATGA
GCTGATTTAACAAAAATTTAACGCGAATTTTAACAAAATATTAACGCTTACAATTTCCATTCGCCATTCA
GGCTGCGCAACTGTTGGGAAGGGCGATCGGTGCGGGCCTCTTCGCTATTACGCCAGCTGGCGAAAGGGGG
ATGTGCTGCAAGGCGATTAAGTTGGGTAACGCCAGGGTTTTCCCAGTCACGACGTTGTAAAACGACGGCC
AGTGCCAAGCTGATCTATACATTGAATCAATATTGGCAATTAGCCATATTAGTCATTGGTTATATAGCAT
AAATCAATATTGGCTATTGGCCATTGCATACGTTGTATCTATATCATAATATGTACATTTATATTGGCTC
ATGTCCAATATGACCGCCATGTTGACATTGATTATTGACTAGTTATTAATAGTAATCAATTACGGGGTCA
TTAGTTCATAGCCCATATATGGAGTTCCGCGTTACATAACTTACGGTAAATGGCCCGCCTGGCTGACCGC
CCAACGACCCCCGCCCATTGACGTCAATAATGACGTATGTTCCCATAGTAACGCCAATAGGGACTTTCCA
TTGACGTCAATGGGTGGAGTATTTACGGTAAACTGCCCACTTGGCAGTACATCAAGTGTATCATATGCCA
AGTCCGCCCCCTATTGACGTCAATGACGGTAAATGGCCCGCCTGGCATTATGCCCAGTACATGACCTTAC
GGGACTTTCCTACTTGGCAGTACATCTACGTATTAGTCATCGCTATTACCATGGTGATGCGGTTTTGGCA
GTACACCAATGGGCGTGGATAGCGGTTTGACTCACGGGGATTTCCAAGTCTCCACCCCATTGACGTCAAT
GGGAGTTTGTTTTGGCACCAAAATCAACGGGACTTTCCAAAATGTCGTAATAACCCCGCCCCGTTGACGC
AAATGGGCGGTAGGCGTGTACGGTGGGAGGTCTATATAAGCAGAGCTCGTTTAGTGAACCGTCAGAATTG
ATCTGGTACCACGCGTATCGATACCATGGACTACAAGGACGACGATGACAAGGGTCGACAATCTAACCCC
GGACGCCGGAGGAACGGGCCCGTCAAGCTGCGCCTGACAGTACTCTGTGCAAAAAACCTGGTGAAAAAGG
ATTTTTTCCGACTTCCTGATCCATTTGCTAAGGTGGTGGTTGATGGATCTGGGCAATGCCATTCTACAGA
TACTGTGAAGAATACGCTTGATCCAAAGTGGAATCAGCATTATGACCTGTATATTGGAAAGTCTGATTCA
GTTACGATCAGTGTATGGAATCACAAGAAGATCCATAAGAAACAAGGTGCTGGATTTCTCGGTTGTGTTC
GTCTTCTTTCCAATGCCATCAACCGCCTCAAAGACACTGGTTATCAGAGGTTGGATTTATGCAAACTCGG
GCCAAATGACAATGATACAGTTAGAGGACAGATAGTAGTAAGTCTTCAGTCCAGAGACCGAATAGGCACA
GGAGGACAAGTTGTGGACTGCAGTCGTTTATTTGATAACGATTTACCAGACGGCTGGGAAGAAAGGAGAA
CCGCCTCTGGAAGAATCCAGTATCTAAACCATATAACAAGAACTACGCAATGGGAGCGCCCAACACGACC
GGCATCCGAATATTCTAGCCCTGGCAGACCTCTTAGCTGCTTTGTTGATGAGAACACTCCAATTAGTGGA
ACAAATGGTGCAACATGTGGACAGTCTTCAGATCCCAGGCTGGCAGAGAGGAGAGTCAGGTCACAACGAC
ATAGAAATTACATGAGCAGAACACATTTACATACTCCTCCAGACCTACCAGAAGGCTATGAACAGAGGAC
AACGCAACAAGGCCAGGTGTATTTCTTACATACACAGACTGGTGTGAGCACATGGCATGATCCAAGAGTG
CCCAGGGATCTTAGCAACATCAATTGTGAAGAGCTTGGTCCATTGCCTCCTGGATGGGAGATCCGTAATA
CGGCAACAGGCAGAGTTTATTTCGTTGACCATAACAACAGAACAACACAATTTACGGATCCTCGGCTGTC
TGCTAACTTGCATTTAGTTTTAAATCGGCAGAACCAATTGAAAGACCAACAGCAACAGCAAGTGGTATCG
TTATGTCCTGATGACACAGAATGCCTGACAGTCCCAAGGTACAAGCGAGACCTGGTTCAGAAACTAAAAA
TTTTGCGGCAAGAACTTTCCCAACAACAGCCTCAGGCAGGTCATTGCCGCATTGAGGTTTCCAGGGAAGA
GATTTTTGAGGAATCATATCGACAGGTCATGAAAATGAGACCAAAAGATCTCTGGAAGCGATTAATGATA
AAATTTCGTGGAGAAGAAGGCCTTGACTATGGAGGCGTTGCCAGGGAATGGTTGTATCTCTTGTCACATG
AAATGTTGAATCCATACTATGGCCTCTTCCAGTATTCAAGAGATGATATTTATACATTGCAGATCAATCC
TGATTCTGCAGTTAATCCGGAACATTTATCCTATTTCCACTTTGTTGGACGAATAATGGGAATGGCTGTG
TTTCATGGACATTATATTGATGGTGGTTTCACATTGCCTTTTTATAAGCAATTGCTTGGGAAGTCAATTA
CCTTGGATGACATGGAGTTAGTAGATCCGGATCTTCACAACAGTTTAGTGTGGATACTTGAGAATGATAT
TACAGGTGTTTTGGACCATACCTTCTGTGTTGAACATAATGCATATGGTGAAATTATTCAGCATGAACTT
AAACCAAATGGCAAAAGTATCCCTGTTAATGAAGAAAATAAAAAAGAATATGTCAGGCTCTATGTGAACT
GGAGATTTTTACGAGGCATTGAGGCTCAATTCTTGGCTCTGCAGAAAGGATTTAATGAAGTAATTCCACA
ACATCTGCTGAAGACATTTGATGAGAAGGAGTTAGAGCTCATTATTTGTGGACTTGGAAAGATAGATGTT
AATGACTGGAAGGTAAACACCCGGTTAAAACACTGTACACCAGACAGCAACATTGTCAAATGGTTCTGGA
AAGCTGTGGAGTTTTTTGATGAAGAGCGACGAGCAAGATTGCTTCAGTTTGTGACAGGATCCTCTCGAGT
GCCTCTGCAGGGCTTCAAAGCATTGCAAGGTGCTGCAGGCCCGAGACTCTTTACCATACACCAGATTGAT
GCCTGCACTAACAACCTACCGAAAGCCCACACTGCCTTCAATCGAATAGACATTCCACCCTATGAAAGCT
ATGAAAAGCTATATGAAAAGCTGCTAACAGCCATTGAAGAAACATGTGGATTTGCTGTGGAATGACAATC
TAGACCCGGGTGGCATCCCTGTGACCCCTCCCCAGTGCCTCTCCTGGCCCTGGAAGTTGCCACTCCAGTG
CCCACCAGCCTTGTCCTAATAAAATTAAGTTGCATCATTTTGTCTGACTAGGTGTCCTTCTATAATATTA
TGGGGTGGAGGGGGGTGGTATGGAGCAAGGGGCAAGTTGGGAAGACAACCTGTAGGGCCTGCGGGGTCTA
TTGGGAACCAAGCTGGAGTGCAGTGGCACAATCTTGGCTCACTGCAATCTCCGCCTCCTGGGTTCAAGCG
ATTCTCCTGCCTCAGCCTCCCGAGTTGTTGGGATTCCAGGCATGCATGACCAGGCTCAGCTAATTTTTGT
TTTTTTGGTAGAGACGGGGTTTCACCATATTGGCCAGGCTGGTCTCCAACTCCTAATCTCAGGTGATCTA
CCCACCTTGGCCTCCCAAATTGCTGGGATTACAGGCGTGAACCACTGCTCCCTTCCCTGTCCTTCTGATT
TTAAAATAACTATACCAGCAGGAGGACGTCCAGACACAGCATAGGCTACCTGGCCATGCCCAACCGGTGG
GACATTTGAGTT
