>Addgene plasmid #11747 | pCMV5B-Flag-Smurf2 C716A | addgene partial sequence | sequence record 18446 | CMV-F 5'-CGCAAATGGGCGGTAGGCGTG-3'
GAGCTCGTTTAGTGAACCGTCAGAATTGATCTGGTACCACGCGTATCGATACCATGGACTACAAGGACGA
CGATGACAAGGGTCGACAATCTAACCCCGGACGCCGGAGGAACGGGCCCGTCAAGCTGCGCCTGACAGTA
CTCTGTGCAAAAAACCTGGTGAAAAAGGATTTTTTCCGACTTCCTGATCCATTTGCTAAGGTGGTGGTTG
ATGGATCTGGGCAATGCCATTCTACAGATACTGTGAAGAATACGCTTGATCCAAAGTGGAATCAGCATTA
TGACCTGTATATTGGAAAGTCTGATTCAGTTACGATCAGTGTATGGAATCACAAGAAGATCCATAAGAAA
CAAGGTGCTGGATTTCTCGGTTGTGTTCGTCTTCTTTCCAATGCCATCAACCGCCTCAAAGACACTGGTT
ATCAGAGGTTGGATTTATGCAAACTCGGGCCAAATGACAATGATACAGTTAGAGGACAGATAGTAGTAAG
TCTTCAGTCCAGAGACCGAATAGGCACAGGAGGACAAGTTGTGGACTGCAGTCGTTTATTTGATAACGAT
TTACCAGACGGCTGGGAAGAAAGGAGAACCGCCTCTGGAAGAATCCAGTATCTAAACCATATAACAAGAA
CTACGCAATGGGAGCGCCCAACACGACCGGCATCCGAATATTCTAGCCCTGGCAGACCTCTTAGCTGCTT
TGTTGATGAGAACACTCCCATTAGTGGAACAAATGGTGCAACATGTGGACAGTCT
